Addgene plasmid #118385: p221z-CAS9p-t35s
Purpose: Entry clone containing CAS9p and 35S terminator. Used to make CRISPR construct . For use in plants and compatible with the MultiSite Gateway system
Depositing lab: Ari Pekka Mähönen. Depositing organization: University of Helsinki. Publication: An inducible genome editing system for plants. Wang X, Ye L, Lyu M, Ursache R, Loytynoja A, Mahonen AP. Nat Plants. 2020 Jun 29. pii: 10.1038/s41477-020-0695-2. doi: 10.1038/s41477-020-0695-2. PubMed 32601420.
Backbone
  Vector backbone: pDONR-221z
  Vector type: CRISPR
Growth in bacteria
  Bacterial resistance: Bleocin (Zeocin), 50 μg/mL
  Growth temperature: 37°C
  Growth strain: DH5alpha
  Copy number: High Copy
Gene/Insert
  Gene/Insert name: CAS9p
  Cloning method: Gateway Cloning
  Sequencing primers: 5′ M13 Forward (-20) gtaaaacgacggccag; 3′ T7 universal primer, taatacgactcactataggg
Terms and licenses: Academic/Nonprofit Terms; Industry Terms: Not Available to Industry
How to cite: p221z-CAS9p-t35s was a gift from Ari Pekka Mähönen (Addgene plasmid # 118385 ; http://n2t.net/addgene:118385 ; RRID:Addgene_118385)
