[The description below was written by a language model from this plasmid's Addgene catalogue record and pLannotate feature annotations shown in this document.]
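Description:
p221z-CAS9p-t35s is a 6.5 kb Gateway entry clone built on the pDONR-221z backbone and intended as a building block for plant CRISPR constructs assembled through the MultiSite Gateway system. It is propagated in E. coli from a high-copy ColE1/pUC-type origin and selected with Zeocin through the Sh ble (BleoR) gene, which is driven by the synthetic bacterial EM7 promoter. The rrnB T1 and T2 terminators lie upstream of the cloning region, where they insulate the insert from read-through transcription. Short lacZα and lacI fragments are backbone remnants with no evident function. A T7 promoter next to attL2 coincides with one of the listed sequencing primer sites.

The payload sits between attL1 and attL2, the recombination sites used in the LR Clonase reaction. It consists of a roughly 4.1 kb Cas9 coding sequence, annotated as matching Streptococcus pyogenes Cas9 and named CAS9p by the depositor, followed by a fragment of the cauliflower mosaic virus 35S polyadenylation signal that serves as the terminator. No promoter is annotated upstream of Cas9 within the att-flanked cassette, which fits the modular design: a promoter of choice would come from a separate entry clone and be joined to this Cas9-terminator module in a plant destination vector during the LR reaction. The record does not give details of codon optimisation, nuclear localisation signals or tags on CAS9p. The associated work concerns an inducible genome editing system for plants. The depositor and sequencing-verified records carry the same features in the same order, differing only in their start coordinate.
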