Features (pLannotate 1.2.2; 12 found; start..end, strand, type, name):
    121..213     +  CDS            lacI (fragment): lac repressor; lacI; The lac repressor binds to the lac operator to inhibit transcription in E. coli. This inhibition can be relieved by adding lactose or isopropyl-β-D-thiogalactopyranoside (IPTG).
    268..295     -  terminator     rrnB T2 terminator: transcription terminator T2 from the E. coli rrnB gene
    427..470     +  terminator     rrnB T1 terminator: Escherichia coli rrnB; transcription terminator T1 from the E. coli rrnB gene
    517..553     -  CDS            lacZα (fragment): LacZα fragment of β-galactosidase; lacZ fragment
    569..668     +  protein_bind   attL1: mutant version of attL; recombination site for the Gateway® LR reaction LR Clonase™
    722..4822    +  CDS            cas9: CAS9_STRP1 - Also known as csn1 From Streptococcus pyogenes serotype M1.
   4939..5098    +  polyA_signal   CaMV poly(A) signal (fragment): cauliflower mosaic virus polyadenylation signal
   5103..5202    -  protein_bind   attL2: mutant version of attL; recombination site for the Gateway® LR reaction LR Clonase™
   5220..5238    -  promoter       T7 promoter: promoter for bacteriophage T7 RNA polymerase
   5327..5701    -  CDS            BleoR: antibiotic-binding protein; Sh ble from Streptoalloteichus hindustanus; confers resistance to bleomycin, phleomycin, and Zeocin™
   5720..5767    -  promoter       EM7 promoter: synthetic bacterial promoter&nbsp
   5857..6445    +  rep_origin     ori: high-copy-number ColE1/pMB1/pBR322/pUC origin of replication
>Addgene plasmid #118385 | p221z-CAS9p-t35s | depositor full sequence | sequence record 223557 | Full Sequence
CTTTCCTGCGTTATCCCCTGATTCTGTGGATAACCGTATTACCGCCTTTGAGTGAGCTGATACCGCTCGC
CGCAGCCGAACGACCGAGCGCAGCGAGTCAGTGAGCGAGGAAGCGGAAGAGCGCCCAATACGCAAACCGC
CTCTCCCCGCGCGTTGGCCGATTCATTAATGCAGCTGGCACGACAGGTTTCCCGACTGGAAAGCGGGCAG
TGAGCGCAACGCAATTAATACGCGTACCGCTAGCCAGGAAGAGTTTGTAGAAACGCAAAAAGGCCATCCG
TCAGGATGGCCTTCTGCTTAGTTTGATGCCTGGCAGTTTATGGCGGGCGTCCTGCCCGCCACCCTCCGGG
CCGTTGCTTCACAACGTTCAAATCCGCTCCCGGCGGATTTGTCCTACTCAGGAGAGCGTTCACCGACAAA
CAACAGATAAAACGAAAGGCCCAGTCTTCCGACTGAGCCTTTCGTTTTATTTGATGCCTGGCAGTTCCCT
ACTCTCGCGTTAACGCTAGCATGGATGTTTTCCCAGTCACGACGTTGTAAAACGACGGCCAGTCTTAAGC
TCGGGCCCCAAATAATGATTTTATTTTGACTGATAGTGACCTGTTCGTTGCAACACATTGATGAGCAATG
CTTTTTTATAATGCCAACTTTGTACAAAAAAGCAGGCTCGATGGCTCCTAAGAAGAAGCGGAAGGTTGGT
ATTCACGGGGTGCCTGCGGCTGACAAGAAGTACTCCATCGGCCTCGACATCGGCACCAACAGCGTCGGCT
GGGCGGTGATCACCGACGAGTACAAGGTCCCGTCCAAGAAGTTCAAGGTCCTGGGCAACACCGACCGCCA
CTCCATCAAGAAGAACCTCATCGGCGCCCTCCTCTTCGACTCCGGCGAGACGGCGGAGGCGACCCGCCTC
AAGCGCACCGCCCGCCGCCGCTACACCCGCCGCAAGAACCGCATCTGCTACCTCCAGGAGATCTTCTCCA
ACGAGATGGCGAAGGTCGACGACTCCTTCTTCCACCGCCTCGAGGAGTCCTTCCTCGTGGAGGAGGACAA
GAAGCACGAGCGCCACCCCATCTTCGGCAACATCGTCGACGAGGTCGCCTACCACGAGAAGTACCCCACT
ATCTACCACCTTCGTAAGAAGCTTGTTGACTCTACTGATAAGGCTGATCTTCGTCTCATCTACCTTGCTC
TCGCTCACATGATCAAGTTCCGTGGTCACTTCCTTATCGAGGGTGACCTTAACCCTGATAACTCCGACGT
GGACAAGCTCTTCATCCAGCTCGTCCAGACCTACAACCAGCTCTTCGAGGAGAACCCTATCAACGCTTCC
GGTGTCGACGCTAAGGCGATCCTTTCCGCTAGGCTCTCCAAGTCCAGGCGTCTCGAGAACCTCATCGCCC
AGCTCCCTGGTGAGAAGAAGAACGGTCTTTTCGGTAACCTCATCGCTCTCTCCCTCGGTCTGACCCCTAA
CTTCAAGTCCAACTTCGACCTCGCTGAGGACGCTAAGCTTCAGCTCTCCAAGGATACCTACGACGATGAT
CTCGACAACCTCCTCGCTCAGATTGGAGATCAGTACGCTGATCTCTTCCTTGCTGCTAAGAACCTCTCCG
ATGCTATCCTCCTTTCGGATATCCTTAGGGTTAACACTGAGATCACTAAGGCTCCTCTTTCTGCTTCCAT
GATCAAGCGCTACGACGAGCACCACCAGGACCTCACCCTCCTCAAGGCTCTTGTTCGTCAGCAGCTCCCC
GAGAAGTACAAGGAGATCTTCTTCGACCAGTCCAAGAACGGCTACGCCGGTTACATTGACGGTGGAGCTA
GCCAGGAGGAGTTCTACAAGTTCATCAAGCCAATCCTTGAGAAGATGGATGGTACTGAGGAGCTTCTCGT
TAAGCTTAACCGTGAGGACCTCCTTAGGAAGCAGAGGACTTTCGATAACGGCTCTATCCCTCACCAGATC
CACCTTGGTGAGCTTCACGCCATCCTTCGTAGGCAGGAGGACTTCTACCCTTTCCTCAAGGACAACCGTG
AGAAGATCGAGAAGATCCTTACTTTCCGTATTCCTTACTACGTTGGTCCTCTTGCTCGTGGTAACTCCCG
TTTCGCTTGGATGACTAGGAAGTCCGAGGAGACTATCACCCCTTGGAACTTCGAGGAGGTTGTTGACAAG
GGTGCTTCCGCCCAGTCCTTCATCGAGCGCATGACCAACTTCGACAAGAACCTCCCCAACGAGAAGGTCC
TCCCCAAGCACTCCCTCCTCTACGAGTACTTCACGGTCTACAACGAGCTCACCAAGGTCAAGTACGTCAC
CGAGGGTATGCGCAAGCCTGCCTTCCTCTCCGGCGAGCAGAAGAAGGCTATCGTTGACCTCCTCTTCAAG
ACCAACCGCAAGGTCACCGTCAAGCAGCTCAAGGAGGACTACTTCAAGAAGATCGAGTGCTTCGACTCCG
TCGAGATCAGCGGCGTTGAGGACCGTTTCAACGCTTCTCTCGGTACCTACCACGATCTCCTCAAGATCAT
CAAGGACAAGGACTTCCTCGACAACGAGGAGAACGAGGACATCCTCGAGGACATCGTCCTCACTCTTACT
CTCTTCGAGGATAGGGAGATGATCGAGGAGAGGCTCAAGACTTACGCTCATCTCTTCGATGACAAGGTTA
TGAAGCAGCTCAAGCGTCGCCGTTACACCGGTTGGGGTAGGCTCTCCCGCAAGCTCATCAACGGTATCAG
GGATAAGCAGAGCGGCAAGACTATCCTCGACTTCCTCAAGTCTGATGGTTTCGCTAACAGGAACTTCATG
CAGCTCATCCACGATGACTCTCTTACCTTCAAGGAGGATATTCAGAAGGCTCAGGTGTCCGGTCAGGGCG
ACTCTCTCCACGAGCACATTGCTAACCTTGCTGGTTCCCCTGCTATCAAGAAGGGCATCCTTCAGACTGT
TAAGGTTGTCGATGAGCTTGTCAAGGTTATGGGTCGTCACAAGCCTGAGAACATCGTCATCGAGATGGCT
CGTGAGAACCAGACTACCCAGAAGGGTCAGAAGAACTCGAGGGAGCGCATGAAGAGGATTGAGGAGGGTA
TCAAGGAGCTTGGTTCTCAGATCCTTAAGGAGCACCCTGTCGAGAACACCCAGCTCCAGAACGAGAAGCT
CTACCTCTACTACCTCCAGAACGGTAGGGATATGTACGTTGACCAGGAGCTCGACATCAACAGGCTTTCT
GACTACGACGTCGACCACATTGTTCCTCAGTCTTTCCTTAAGGATGACTCCATCGACAACAAGGTCCTCA
CGAGGTCCGACAAGAACAGGGGTAAGTCGGACAACGTCCCTTCCGAGGAGGTTGTCAAGAAGATGAAGAA
CTACTGGAGGCAGCTTCTCAACGCTAAGCTCATTACCCAGAGGAAGTTCGACAACCTCACGAAGGCTGAG
AGGGGTGGCCTTTCCGAGCTTGACAAGGCTGGTTTCATCAAGAGGCAGCTTGTTGAGACGAGGCAGATTA
CCAAGCACGTTGCTCAGATCCTCGATTCTAGGATGAACACCAAGTACGACGAGAACGACAAGCTCATCCG
CGAGGTCAAGGTGATCACCCTCAAGTCCAAGCTCGTCTCCGACTTCCGCAAGGACTTCCAGTTCTACAAG
GTCCGCGAGATCAACAACTACCACCACGCTCACGATGCTTACCTTAACGCTGTCGTTGGTACCGCTCTTA
TCAAGAAGTACCCTAAGCTTGAGTCCGAGTTCGTCTACGGTGACTACAAGGTCTACGACGTTCGTAAGAT
GATCGCCAAGTCCGAGCAGGAGATCGGCAAGGCCACCGCCAAGTACTTCTTCTACTCCAACATCATGAAC
TTCTTCAAGACCGAGATCACCCTCGCCAACGGCGAGATCCGCAAGCGCCCTCTTATCGAGACGAACGGTG
AGACTGGTGAGATCGTTTGGGACAAGGGTCGCGACTTCGCTACTGTTCGCAAGGTCCTTTCTATGCCTCA
GGTTAACATCGTCAAGAAGACCGAGGTCCAGACCGGTGGCTTCTCCAAGGAGTCTATCCTTCCAAAGAGA
AACTCGGACAAGCTCATCGCTAGGAAGAAGGATTGGGACCCTAAGAAGTACGGTGGTTTCGACTCCCCTA
CTGTCGCCTACTCCGTCCTCGTGGTCGCCAAGGTGGAGAAGGGTAAGTCGAAGAAGCTCAAGTCCGTCAA
GGAGCTCCTCGGCATCACCATCATGGAGCGCTCCTCCTTCGAGAAGAACCCGATCGACTTCCTCGAGGCC
AAGGGCTACAAGGAGGTCAAGAAGGACCTCATCATCAAGCTCCCCAAGTACTCTCTTTTCGAGCTCGAGA
ACGGTCGTAAGAGGATGCTGGCTTCCGCTGGTGAGCTCCAGAAGGGTAACGAGCTTGCTCTTCCTTCCAA
GTACGTGAACTTCCTCTACCTCGCCTCCCACTACGAGAAGCTCAAGGGTTCCCCTGAGGATAACGAGCAG
AAGCAGCTCTTCGTGGAGCAGCACAAGCACTACCTCGACGAGATCATCGAGCAGATCTCCGAGTTCTCCA
AGCGCGTCATCCTCGCTGACGCTAACCTCGACAAGGTCCTCTCCGCCTACAACAAGCACCGCGACAAGCC
CATCCGCGAGCAGGCCGAGAACATCATCCACCTCTTCACGCTCACGAACCTCGGCGCCCCTGCTGCTTTC
AAGTACTTCGACACCACCATCGACAGGAAGCGTTACACGTCCACCAAGGAGGTTCTCGACGCTACTCTCA
TCCACCAGTCCATCACCGGTCTTTACGAGACTCGTATCGACCTTTCCCAGCTTGGTGGTGATAAGCGTCC
TGCTGCCACCAAAAAGGCCGGACAGGCTAAGAAAAAGAAGTAGGATCCACCTGATCTAGAGTCCGCAAAA
ATCACCAGTCTCTCTCTACAAATCTATCTCTCTCTATTTTTCTCCAGAATAATGTGTGAGTAGTTCCCAG
ATAAGGGAATTAGGGTTCTTATAGGGTTTCGCTCATGTGTTGAGCATATAAGAAACCCTTAGTATGTATT
TGTATTTGTAAAATACTTCTATCAATAAAATTTCTAATTCCTAAAACCAAAATCCAGTGACCACCCAGCT
TTCTTGTACAAAGTTGGCATTATAAGAAAGCATTGCTTATCAATTTGTTGCAACGAACAGGTCACTATCA
GTCAAAATAAAATCATTATTTGCCATCCAGCTGATATCCCCTATAGTGAGTCGTATTACATGGTCATAGC
TGTTTCCTGGCAGCTCTGGCCCGTGTCTCAAAATCTCTGATGTTACATTGCACAAGATAAAATAATATCA
TCATGATCAGTCCTGCTCCTCGGCCACGAAGTGCACGCAGTTGCCGGCCGGGTCGCGCAGGGCGAACTCC
CGCCCCCACGGCTGCTCGCCGATCTCGGTCATGGCCGGCCCGGAGGCGTCCCGGAAGTTCGTGGACACGA
CCTCCGACCACTCGGCGTACAGCTCGTCCAGGCCGCGCACCCACACCCAGGCCAGGGTGTTGTCCGGCAC
CACCTGGTCCTGGACCGCGCTGATGAACAGGGTCACGTCGTCCCGGACCACACCGGCGAAGTCGTCCTCC
ACGAAGTCCCGGGAGAACCCGAGCCGGTCGGTCCAGAACTCGACCGCTCCGGCGACGTCGCGCGCGGTGA
GCACCGGAACGGCACTGGTCAACTTGGCCATGGTTTAGTTCCTCACCTTGTCGTATTATACTATGCCGAT
ATACTATGCCGATGATTAATTGTCAACACGTGCTGATCATGACCAAAATCCCTTAACGTGAGTTACGCGT
CGTTCCACTGAGCGTCAGACCCCGTAGAAAAGATCAAAGGATCTTCTTGAGATCCTTTTTTTCTGCGCGT
AATCTGCTGCTTGCAAACAAAAAAACCACCGCTACCAGCGGTGGTTTGTTTGCCGGATCAAGAGCTACCA
ACTCTTTTTCCGAAGGTAACTGGCTTCAGCAGAGCGCAGATACCAAATACTGTTCTTCTAGTGTAGCCGT
AGTTAGGCCACCACTTCAAGAACTCTGTAGCACCGCCTACATACCTCGCTCTGCTAATCCTGTTACCAGT
GGCTGCTGCCAGTGGCGATAAGTCGTGTCTTACCGGGTTGGACTCAAGACGATAGTTACCGGATAAGGCG
CAGCGGTCGGGCTGAACGGGGGGTTCGTGCACACAGCCCAGCTTGGAGCGAACGACCTACACCGAACTGA
GATACCTACAGCGTGAGCTATGAGAAAGCGCCACGCTTCCCGAAGGGAGAAAGGCGGACAGGTATCCGGT
AAGCGGCAGGGTCGGAACAGGAGAGCGCACGAGGGAGCTTCCAGGGGGAAACGCCTGGTATCTTTATAGT
CCTGTCGGGTTTCGCCACCTCTGACTTGAGCGTCGATTTTTGTGATGCTCGTCAGGGGGGCGGAGCCTAT
GGAAAAACGCCAGCAACGCGGCCTTTTTACGGTTCCTGGCCTTTTGCTGGCCTTTTGCTCACATGTT
