Features (pLannotate 1.2.2; 12 found; start..end, strand, type, name):
     51..94      +  terminator     rrnB T1 terminator: Escherichia coli rrnB; transcription terminator T1 from the E. coli rrnB gene
    141..177     -  CDS            lacZα (fragment): LacZα fragment of β-galactosidase; lacZ fragment
    193..292     +  protein_bind   attL1: mutant version of attL; recombination site for the Gateway® LR reaction LR Clonase™
    346..4446    +  CDS            cas9: CAS9_STRP1 - Also known as csn1 From Streptococcus pyogenes serotype M1.
   4563..4722    +  polyA_signal   CaMV poly(A) signal (fragment): cauliflower mosaic virus polyadenylation signal
   4727..4826    -  protein_bind   attL2: mutant version of attL; recombination site for the Gateway® LR reaction LR Clonase™
   4844..4862    -  promoter       T7 promoter: promoter for bacteriophage T7 RNA polymerase
   4951..5325    -  CDS            BleoR: antibiotic-binding protein; Sh ble from Streptoalloteichus hindustanus; confers resistance to bleomycin, phleomycin, and Zeocin™
   5344..5391    -  promoter       EM7 promoter: synthetic bacterial promoter&nbsp
   5481..6069    +  rep_origin     ori: high-copy-number ColE1/pMB1/pBR322/pUC origin of replication
   6252..6344    +  CDS            lacI (fragment): lac repressor; lacI; The lac repressor binds to the lac operator to inhibit transcription in E. coli. This inhibition can be relieved by adding lactose or isopropyl-β-D-thiogalactopyranoside (IPTG).
   6399..6426    -  terminator     rrnB T2 terminator: transcription terminator T2 from the E. coli rrnB gene
>Addgene plasmid #118385 | p221z-CAS9p-t35s | addgene full sequence | sequence record 227225 | Addgene NGS Result
CTCCCGGCGGATTTGTCCTACTCAGGAGAGCGTTCACCGACAAACAACAGATAAAACGAAAGGCCCAGTC
TTCCGACTGAGCCTTTCGTTTTATTTGATGCCTGGCAGTTCCCTACTCTCGCGTTAACGCTAGCATGGAT
GTTTTCCCAGTCACGACGTTGTAAAACGACGGCCAGTCTTAAGCTCGGGCCCCAAATAATGATTTTATTT
TGACTGATAGTGACCTGTTCGTTGCAACAAATTGATGAGCAATGCTTTTTTATAATGCCAACTTTGTACA
AAAAAGCAGGCTCGATGGCTCCTAAGAAGAAGCGGAAGGTTGGTATTCACGGGGTGCCTGCGGCTGACAA
GAAGTACTCCATCGGCCTCGACATCGGCACCAACAGCGTCGGCTGGGCGGTGATCACCGACGAGTACAAG
GTCCCGTCCAAGAAGTTCAAGGTCCTGGGCAACACCGACCGCCACTCCATCAAGAAGAACCTCATCGGCG
CCCTCCTCTTCGACTCCGGCGAGACGGCGGAGGCGACCCGCCTCAAGCGCACCGCCCGCCGCCGCTACAC
CCGCCGCAAGAACCGCATCTGCTACCTCCAGGAGATCTTCTCCAACGAGATGGCGAAGGTCGACGACTCC
TTCTTCCACCGCCTCGAGGAGTCCTTCCTCGTGGAGGAGGACAAGAAGCACGAGCGCCACCCCATCTTCG
GCAACATCGTCGACGAGGTCGCCTACCACGAGAAGTACCCCACTATCTACCACCTTCGTAAGAAGCTTGT
TGACTCTACTGATAAGGCTGATCTTCGTCTCATCTACCTTGCTCTCGCTCACATGATCAAGTTCCGTGGT
CACTTCCTTATCGAGGGTGACCTTAACCCTGATAACTCCGACGTGGACAAGCTCTTCATCCAGCTCGTCC
AGACCTACAACCAGCTCTTCGAGGAGAACCCTATCAACGCTTCCGGTGTCGACGCTAAGGCGATCCTTTC
CGCTAGGCTCTCCAAGTCCAGGCGTCTCGAGAACCTCATCGCCCAGCTCCCTGGTGAGAAGAAGAACGGT
CTTTTCGGTAACCTCATCGCTCTCTCCCTCGGTCTGACCCCTAACTTCAAGTCCAACTTCGACCTCGCTG
AGGACGCTAAGCTTCAGCTCTCCAAGGATACCTACGACGATGATCTCGACAACCTCCTCGCTCAGATTGG
AGATCAGTACGCTGATCTCTTCCTTGCTGCTAAGAACCTCTCCGATGCTATCCTCCTTTCGGATATCCTT
AGGGTTAACACTGAGATCACTAAGGCTCCTCTTTCTGCTTCCATGATCAAGCGCTACGACGAGCACCACC
AGGACCTCACCCTCCTCAAGGCTCTTGTTCGTCAGCAGCTCCCCGAGAAGTACAAGGAGATCTTCTTCGA
CCAGTCCAAGAACGGCTACGCCGGTTACATTGACGGTGGAGCTAGCCAGGAGGAGTTCTACAAGTTCATC
AAGCCAATCCTTGAGAAGATGGATGGTACTGAGGAGCTTCTCGTTAAGCTTAACCGTGAGGACCTCCTTA
GGAAGCAGAGGACTTTCGATAACGGCTCTATCCCTCACCAGATCCACCTTGGTGAGCTTCACGCCATCCT
TCGTAGGCAGGAGGACTTCTACCCTTTCCTCAAGGACAACCGTGAGAAGATCGAGAAGATCCTTACTTTC
CGTATTCCTTACTACGTTGGTCCTCTTGCTCGTGGTAACTCCCGTTTCGCTTGGATGACTAGGAAGTCCG
AGGAGACTATCACCCCTTGGAACTTCGAGGAGGTTGTTGACAAGGGTGCTTCCGCCCAGTCCTTCATCGA
GCGCATGACCAACTTCGACAAGAACCTCCCCAACGAGAAGGTCCTCCCCAAGCACTCCCTCCTCTACGAG
TACTTCACGGTCTACAACGAGCTCACCAAGGTCAAGTACGTCACCGAGGGTATGCGCAAGCCTGCCTTCC
TCTCCGGCGAGCAGAAGAAGGCTATCGTTGACCTCCTCTTCAAGACCAACCGCAAGGTCACCGTCAAGCA
GCTCAAGGAGGACTACTTCAAGAAGATCGAGTGCTTCGACTCCGTCGAGATCAGCGGCGTTGAGGACCGT
TTCAACGCTTCTCTCGGTACCTACCACGATCTCCTCAAGATCATCAAGGACAAGGACTTCCTCGACAACG
AGGAGAACGAGGACATCCTCGAGGACATCGTCCTCACTCTTACTCTCTTCGAGGATAGGGAGATGATCGA
GGAGAGGCTCAAGACTTACGCTCATCTCTTCGATGACAAGGTTATGAAGCAGCTCAAGCGTCGCCGTTAC
ACCGGTTGGGGTAGGCTCTCCCGCAAGCTCATCAACGGTATCAGGGATAAGCAGAGCGGCAAGACTATCC
TCGACTTCCTCAAGTCTGATGGTTTCGCTAACAGGAACTTCATGCAGCTCATCCACGATGACTCTCTTAC
CTTCAAGGAGGATATTCAGAAGGCTCAGGTGTCCGGTCAGGGCGACTCTCTCCACGAGCACATTGCTAAC
CTTGCTGGTTCCCCTGCTATCAAGAAGGGCATCCTTCAGACTGTTAAGGTTGTCGATGAGCTTGTCAAGG
TTATGGGTCGTCACAAGCCTGAGAACATCGTCATCGAGATGGCTCGTGAGAACCAGACTACCCAGAAGGG
TCAGAAGAACTCGAGGGAGCGCATGAAGAGGATTGAGGAGGGTATCAAGGAGCTTGGTTCTCAGATCCTT
AAGGAGCACCCTGTCGAGAACACCCAGCTCCAGAACGAGAAGCTCTACCTCTACTACCTCCAGAACGGTA
GGGATATGTACGTTGACCAGGAGCTCGACATCAACAGGCTTTCTGACTACGACGTCGACCACATTGTTCC
TCAGTCTTTCCTTAAGGATGACTCCATCGACAACAAGGTCCTCACGAGGTCCGACAAGAACAGGGGTAAG
TCGGACAACGTCCCTTCCGAGGAGGTTGTCAAGAAGATGAAGAACTACTGGAGGCAGCTTCTCAACGCTA
AGCTCATTACCCAGAGGAAGTTCGACAACCTCACGAAGGCTGAGAGGGGTGGCCTTTCCGAGCTTGACAA
GGCTGGTTTCATCAAGAGGCAGCTTGTTGAGACGAGGCAGATTACCAAGCACGTTGCTCAGATCCTCGAT
TCTAGGATGAACACCAAGTACGACGAGAACGACAAGCTCATCCGCGAGGTCAAGGTGATCACCCTCAAGT
CCAAGCTCGTCTCCGACTTCCGCAAGGACTTCCAGTTCTACAAGGTCCGCGAGATCAACAACTACCACCA
CGCTCACGATGCTTACCTTAACGCTGTCGTTGGTACCGCTCTTATCAAGAAGTACCCTAAGCTTGAGTCC
GAGTTCGTCTACGGTGACTACAAGGTCTACGACGTTCGTAAGATGATCGCCAAGTCCGAGCAGGAGATCG
GCAAGGCCACCGCCAAGTACTTCTTCTACTCCAACATCATGAACTTCTTCAAGACCGAGATCACCCTCGC
CAACGGCGAGATCCGCAAGCGCCCTCTTATCGAGACGAACGGTGAGACTGGTGAGATCGTTTGGGACAAG
GGTCGCGACTTCGCTACTGTTCGCAAGGTCCTTTCTATGCCTCAGGTTAACATCGTCAAGAAGACCGAGG
TCCAGACCGGTGGCTTCTCCAAGGAGTCTATCCTTCCAAAGAGAAACTCGGACAAGCTCATCGCTAGGAA
GAAGGATTGGGACCCTAAGAAGTACGGTGGTTTCGACTCCCCTACTGTCGCCTACTCCGTCCTCGTGGTC
GCCAAGGTGGAGAAGGGTAAGTCGAAGAAGCTCAAGTCCGTCAAGGAGCTCCTCGGCATCACCATCATGG
AGCGCTCCTCCTTCGAGAAGAACCCGATCGACTTCCTCGAGGCCAAGGGCTACAAGGAGGTCAAGAAGGA
CCTCATCATCAAGCTCCCCAAGTACTCTCTTTTCGAGCTCGAGAACGGTCGTAAGAGGATGCTGGCTTCC
GCTGGTGAGCTCCAGAAGGGTAACGAGCTTGCTCTTCCTTCCAAGTACGTGAACTTCCTCTACCTCGCCT
CCCACTACGAGAAGCTCAAGGGTTCCCCTGAGGATAACGAGCAGAAGCAGCTCTTCGTGGAGCAGCACAA
GCACTACCTCGACGAGATCATCGAGCAGATCTCCGAGTTCTCCAAGCGCGTCATCCTCGCTGACGCTAAC
CTCGACAAGGTCCTCTCCGCCTACAACAAGCACCGCGACAAGCCCATCCGCGAGCAGGCCGAGAACATCA
TCCACCTCTTCACGCTCACGAACCTCGGCGCCCCTGCTGCTTTCAAGTACTTCGACACCACCATCGACAG
GAAGCGTTACACGTCCACCAAGGAGGTTCTCGACGCTACTCTCATCCACCAGTCCATCACCGGTCTTTAC
GAGACTCGTATCGACCTTTCCCAGCTTGGTGGTGATAAGCGTCCTGCTGCCACCAAAAAGGCCGGACAGG
CTAAGAAAAAGAAGTAGGATCCACCTGATCTAGAGTCCGCAAAAATCACCAGTCTCTCTCTACAAATCTA
TCTCTCTCTATTTTTCTCCAGAATAATGTGTGAGTAGTTCCCAGATAAGGGAATTAGGGTTCTTATAGGG
TTTCGCTCATGTGTTGAGCATATAAGAAACCCTTAGTATGTATTTGTATTTGTAAAATACTTCTATCAAT
AAAATTTCTAATTCCTAAAACCAAAATCCAGTGACCACCCAGCTTTCTTGTACAAAGTTGGCATTATAAG
AAAGCATTGCTTATCAATTTGTTGCAACGAACAGGTCACTATCAGTCAAAATAAAATCATTATTTGCCAT
CCAGCTGATATCCCCTATAGTGAGTCGTATTACATGGTCATAGCTGTTTCCTGGCAGCTCTGGCCCGTGT
CTCAAAATCTCTGATGTTACATTGCACAAGATAAAAATATATCATCATGATCAGTCCTGCTCCTCGGCCA
CGAAGTGCACGCAGTTGCCGGCCGGGTCGCGCAGGGCGAACTCCCGCCCCCACGGCTGCTCGCCGATCTC
GGTCATGGCCGGCCCGGAGGCGTCCCGGAAGTTCGTGGACACGACCTCCGACCACTCGGCGTACAGCTCG
TCCAGGCCGCGCACCCACACCCAGGCCAGGGTGTTGTCCGGCACCACCTGGTCCTGGACCGCGCTGATGA
ACAGGGTCACGTCGTCCCGGACCACACCGGCGAAGTCGTCCTCCACGAAGTCCCGGGAGAACCCGAGCCG
GTCGGTCCAGAACTCGACCGCTCCGGCGACGTCGCGCGCGGTGAGCACCGGAACGGCACTGGTCAACTTG
GCCATGGTTTAGTTCCTCACCTTGTCGTATTATACTATGCCGATATACTATGCCGATGATTAATTGTCAA
CACGTGCTGATCATGACCAAAATCCCTTAACGTGAGTTACGCGTCGTTCCACTGAGCGTCAGACCCCGTA
GAAAAGATCAAAGGATCTTCTTGAGATCCTTTTTTTCTGCGCGTAATCTGCTGCTTGCAAACAAAAAAAC
CACCGCTACCAGCGGTGGTTTGTTTGCCGGATCAAGAGCTACCAACTCTTTTTCCGAAGGTAACTGGCTT
CAGCAGAGCGCAGATACCAAATACTGTTCTTCTAGTGTAGCCGTAGTTAGGCCACCACTTCAAGAACTCT
GTAGCACCGCCTACATACCTCGCTCTGCTAATCCTGTTACCAGTGGCTGCTGCCAGTGGCGATAAGTCGT
GTCTTACCGGGTTGGACTCAAGACGATAGTTACCGGATAAGGCGCAGCGGTCGGGCTGAACGGGGGGTTC
GTGCACACAGCCCAGCTTGGAGCGAACGACCTACACCGAACTGAGATACCTACAGCGTGAGCTATGAGAA
AGCGCCACGCTTCCCGAAGGGAGAAAGGCGGACAGGTATCCGGTAAGCGGCAGGGTCGGAACAGGAGAGC
GCACGAGGGAGCTTCCAGGGGGAAACGCCTGGTATCTTTATAGTCCTGTCGGGTTTCGCCACCTCTGACT
TGAGCGTCGATTTTTGTGATGCTCGTCAGGGGGGCGGAGCCTATGGAAAAACGCCAGCAACGCGGCCTTT
TTACGGTTCCTGGCCTTTTGCTGGCCTTTTGCTCACATGTTCTTTCCTGCGTTATCCCCTGATTCTGTGG
ATAACCGTATTACCGCCTTTGAGTGAGCTGATACCGCTCGCCGCAGCCGAACGACCGAGCGCAGCGAGTC
AGTGAGCGAGGAAGCGGAAGAGCGCCCAATACGCAAACCGCCTCTCCCCGCGCGTTGGCCGATTCATTAA
TGCAGCTGGCACGACAGGTTTCCCGACTGGAAAGCGGGCAGTGAGCGCAACGCAATTAATACGCGTACCG
CTAGCCAGGAAGAGTTTGTAGAAACGCAAAAAGGCCATCCGTCAGGATGGCCTTCTGCTTAGTTTGATGC
CTGGCAGTTTATGGCGGGCGTCCTGCCCGCCACCCTCCGGGCCGTTGCTTCACAACGTTCAAATCCG
